>Addgene plasmid #36462 | Hox A11a | addgene partial sequence | sequence record 47905 | SP6 5'-ATTTAGGTGACACTATAG-3'
TACGGCCGCCAGTGTGCTGGAATTCGGCTTCGGAATTCGCGTATAGGTCTCACTAGCCCAAGCAAGAAAC
TACGCGGGTACAATGATGGATTTTGACGAAAGGGTTTCCGTTGGCTCCAACATGTATCTGCCCAGCTGCA
CATATTACGTTCCGGGGGCTGATTTTTCCACGTTGCCCTCTTTTCTATCCCAAAGCCCGTCTACTCGCCC
AGTCACTTACTCTTACGCTTCCAACCTGCCTCAGGTACAGCATGTCAGGGAGGTTACATTCCGGGACTAT
GCTATTGACCCGTCCACCAAATGGCCTCACCGGGGTCCACTGGCACATTGTTATCCGTCGGAGGATTCAG
TCCACAGGGAGTGTTTACCAGCTGTAACGACTGTTGGAGAAATGTTCCCTAAGAATAATGCATCTGCGTA
TTATCATTCTACATCGAACACGACATCTGCGTCCAATTTTTACGGCAACGTTGGAAGAAACGGTGTGCTT
CCTCAAGCATTTGACCAGTTTTTTGACACCGCCTACGGAGGCTCGGACAGTGTAGTAGACAACGACTATG
CAGCAAGGGATAAAATGCACTCCAGCAAACAGTCGACACCAGCGCCCGCACCGGAGCAGCAGCCCGAAGG
AAAGGAGCGACCGGAGACCAGTAGCCCCGAATCATCTTCCGGAAACAATGAGGAAAAAACTAGCGGTGCG
AACAGTGGGCCCAGGTTTCGTAAGAAGAGGTGTCCCTACACTAAATTTCAAATTCGGGAGCTTGAAAGGG
AATTCTTCTTCAGCGTGTACATCAACAAAGAAAAACGACTTCAGCTCTCACGGATGCTTAACCTCACTGA
TCGCCAAGTGAAAATTTGGTTCCAGAACCGGCGCATGAAGGAAAAAAAA
