[The description below was written by a language model from this plasmid's Addgene catalogue record.]
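Description:
Hox A11a is a bacterial plasmid intended as a template for riboprobe synthesis, carrying sequence from the zebrafish (Danio rerio) hoxa11a gene, which encodes the homeobox A11a transcription factor, one of the posterior Hox genes. The record does not name the vector backbone, and no feature table or origin of replication is given; copy number is listed as unknown. The plasmid is propagated in standard E. coli cloning strains and selected through ampicillin resistance.

The insert sits next to a T7 promoter, the recognition site for bacteriophage T7 RNA polymerase, which allows in vitro transcription of RNA from the cloned fragment. In templates of this kind, the plasmid is usually linearised at a restriction site on the far side of the insert so that the polymerase produces a run-off transcript of defined length, and labelled nucleotides are incorporated to yield a probe that can be detected after hybridisation. A HindIII site is recorded as the 5′ cloning site and remains intact, while no 3′ cloning site is specified. The record does not state the orientation of the insert relative to T7, so it cannot be determined from these fields whether T7 transcription gives the antisense (detecting) or the sense strand, nor does it state how much of the hoxa11a transcript is covered.

The associated work concerns the phases of posterior Hox gene expression during zebrafish pectoral fin development and their bearing on the evolution of vertebrate paired appendages. This is consistent with the construct being used to make hoxa11a probes for in situ hybridisation to map the gene's expression pattern in embryos and developing fins.
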