Addgene plasmid #36462: Hox A11a
Depositing lab: Robert Ho. Depositing organization: University of Chicago. Publication: Tri-phasic expression of posterior Hox genes during development of pectoral fins in zebrafish: implications for the evolution of vertebrate paired appendages. Ahn D, Ho RK. Dev Biol. 2008 Oct 1;322(1):220-33. Epub 2008 Jul 3. 10.1016/j.ydbio.2008.06.032 PubMed 18638469.
Backbone
  Vector backbone: N/A
  Vector type: Riboprobe Synthesis
Growth in bacteria
  Bacterial resistance: Ampicillin, 100 μg/mL
  Growth temperature: 37°C
  Growth strain: DH5alpha
  Copy number: Unknown
Gene/Insert
  Gene/Insert name: hoxa11a (alt name: homeobox A11a)
  Species: D. rerio (zebrafish)
  Entrez Gene: hoxa11a
  Promoter: T7
  Cloning method: Restriction Enzyme; 5′ cloning site HindIII (not destroyed); 3′ cloning site None (unknown if destroyed)
  Sequencing primers: 5′ T7
Terms and licenses: Academic/Nonprofit Terms; Industry Terms: Not Available to Industry
How to cite: Hox A11a was a gift from Robert Ho (Addgene plasmid # 36462 ; http://n2t.net/addgene:36462 ; RRID:Addgene_36462)
